Addgene plasmid #80169: RHCglo
Purpose: Minigene reporter for identification and analysis of cis elements and trans factors affecting pre-mRNA splicing
Depositing lab: Thomas Cooper. Depositing organization: Baylor College of Medicine. Publication: Minigene reporter for identification and analysis of cis elements and trans factors affecting pre-mRNA splicing. Singh G, Cooper TA. Biotechniques. 2006 Aug;41(2):177-81. 10.2144/000112208 PubMed 16925019.
Backbone
  Vector backbone: Bluescript KS+
  Total vector size (bp): 5724
  Vector type: Mammalian Expression
Growth in bacteria
  Bacterial resistance: Ampicillin, 100 μg/mL
  Growth temperature: 37°C
  Growth strain: DH5alpha
  Copy number: High Copy
Gene/Insert
  Gene/Insert name: segments of chicken cardiac troponin T (Tnnt2) introns 4 and 5 flanking an artifical exon
  Species: G. gallus (chicken)
Terms and licenses: Academic/Nonprofit Terms; Industry Terms: Not Available to Industry
Depositor comments: Please note that there are some discrepancies between Addgene's quality control sequences and the depositor's sequence. The depositor noted that these discrepancies do NOT affect plasmid function.
How to cite: RHCglo was a gift from Thomas Cooper (Addgene plasmid # 80169 ; http://n2t.net/addgene:80169 ; RRID:Addgene_80169)
