[The description below was written by a language model from this plasmid's Addgene catalogue record and pLannotate feature annotations shown in this document.]
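Description:
RHCglo is a 5,724 bp mammalian expression plasmid built on the Bluescript KS+ backbone and designed as a minigene reporter for studying pre-mRNA splicing. It is propagated in E. coli as a high-copy plasmid through its ColE1/pUC-type origin and selected with ampicillin via the β-lactamase gene and its native promoter. Other backbone remnants include an f1 phage origin, T7 and T3 promoters, a lacZα fragment with the lac promoter/operator region, and part of the pBluescript multiple cloning site. None of these contribute to reporter function in mammalian cells.

The payload is a splicing cassette transcribed from the Rous sarcoma virus enhancer/promoter, which is preceded by an adjacent retroviral direct repeat element. According to the catalogue entry, the insert consists of segments of chicken cardiac troponin T (Tnnt2) introns 4 and 5 flanking an artificial exon, so that inclusion or skipping of this central exon reports on splicing activity. The automated annotation does not label the troponin T intron segments or the artificial exon. Downstream of the promoter it detects only a short match to a β-globin-containing chimeric intron and a short coding fragment of chicken troponin I (TNNI2), which presumably belong to the surrounding minigene context, although the record does not define their roles. No polyadenylation signal is annotated.

The construct is intended for identifying and analysing cis-acting elements placed in or near the test exon, and trans-acting factors that alter its inclusion. The depositor notes some discrepancies between the repository's quality-control sequence and the deposited sequence, and states that they do not affect function.
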