Features (pLannotate 1.2.2; 17 found; start..end, strand, type, name):
     33..87      -  misc_feature   bom (fragment): basis of mobility region from pBR322
    218..311     +  ncRNA          Retro dr1: Accession: RF00214 - Retrovirus direct repeat 1 (dr1)
    347..608     +  promoter       RSV promoter: Rous sarcoma virus enhancer/promoter
   1734..1804    +  intron         chimeric intron (fragment): chimera between introns from human β-globin and immunoglobulin heavy chain genes
   2180..2239    +  CDS            TNNI2 (fragment): TNNI2_CHICK - Experimental evidence at protein level: Swiss-Prot protein existence level 1. Troponin I is the inhibitory subunit of troponin, the thin filament regulatory complex which confers calcium-sensitivity to striated muscle actomyosin ATPase activity. From Gallus gallus (Chicken).
   2845..2873    -  misc_feature   MCS (fragment): pBluescript multiple cloning site
   2882..2900    -  promoter       T7 promoter: promoter for bacteriophage T7 RNA polymerase
   2903..3060    +  CDS            lacZα (fragment): LacZα fragment of β-galactosidase; lacZ fragment
   3065..3520    +  rep_origin     f1 ori (sequence partly withheld): f1 bacteriophage origin of replication; arrow indicates direction of (+) strand synthesis
   3547..3651    +  promoter       AmpR promoter: bla
   3652..4512    +  CDS            AmpR: β-lactamase; bla; confers resistance to ampicillin, carbenicillin, and related antibiotics
   4683..5271    +  rep_origin     ori: high-copy-number ColE1/pMB1/pBR322/pUC origin of replication
   5454..5546    +  CDS            lacI (fragment): lac repressor; lacI; The lac repressor binds to the lac operator to inhibit transcription in E. coli. This inhibition can be relieved by adding lactose or isopropyl-β-D-thiogalactopyranoside (IPTG).
   5559..5580    +  protein_bind   CAP binding site: CAP binding activates transcription in the presence of cAMP. E. coli catabolite activator protein
   5595..5625    +  promoter       lac promoter: promoter for the E. coli lac operon
   5633..5649    +  protein_bind   lac operator: The lac repressor binds to the lac operator to inhibit transcription in E. coli. This inhibition can be relieved by adding lactose or isopropyl-β-D-thiogalactopyranoside (IPTG). lac repressor encoded by lacI
   5694..5712    +  promoter       T3 promoter: promoter for bacteriophage T3 RNA polymerase
>Addgene plasmid #80169 | RHCglo | depositor full sequence | sequence record 150808 | exons and plasmid sequence in uppercase
GGTACATATCGAATTCGAGCTCGCCCGGGGATCATATGGTGCACTCTCAGTACAATCTGCTCTGATGCCG
CATAGTTAAGCCAGTATCTGCTCCCTGCTTGTGTGTTGGAGGTCGCTGAGTAGTGCGCGAGCAAAATTTA
AGCTACAACAAGGCAAGGCTTGACCGACAATTGCATGAAGAATCTGCTTAGGGTTAGGCGTTTTGCGCTG
CTTCGCGATGTACGGGCCAGATATACGCGTATCTGAGGGGACTAGGGTGTGTTTAGGCGAAAAGCGGGGC
TTCGGTTGTACGCGGTTAGGAGTCCCCTCAGGATATAGTAGTTTCGCTTTTGCATAGGGAGGGGGAAATG
TAGTCTTATGCAATACTCTTGTAGTCTTGCAACATGGTAACGATGAGTTAGCAACATGCCTTACAAGGAG
AGAAAAAGCACCGTGCATGCCGATTGGTGGAAGTAAGGTGGTACGATCGTGCCTTATTAGGAAGGCAACA
GACGGGTCTGACATGGATTGGACGAACCACTGAATTCCGCATTGCAGAGATATTGTATTTAAGTGCCTAG
CTCGATACAATAAACGCCATTTGACCATTCACCACATTGGTGTGCACCTCCAAGCTCCGGACTCGGGTGA
GCCCTTATGCATGTCTCTTACTGACCAGCTTGCTCTTACCGGGGTTGCAGGGAGGCAGATTTGCTCACCT
GAATGTTGGGGAGGTAAATGCTTGGAGAGATGGGGGTGCTGATAAATCCATCTCTGTCCTATGCCGGTCA
GAGGGTCTGTGCATCGGGAGCTCTCCCTCTTCCTTTCCCAGCTGCCTTCTTTGCCTTTGGTTTCATCCTC
ACTTGGTTTTATGCTCTGCCTTCGTCTCCCTAACTCCTCCCTAGTAGGAAAAAGCATCCTCCGCTGTGGC
ACCTTGCAATTCTCCCCATCTGCACCCCTCCCTCTGCCTGCTGCGTGCAGCCCCTTCCTCCCCAGGTTGC
CCCTCAGCACCTGAGTTTCCGTAACTCAAGGACTGGAGCCCCTGTTACTGACCATACCCCGCTATGGGGC
TGATCTGGCATTGCTCCCCCACGCCTTTTGCGCTTTCAGTGAGGGTGCACGGATATGGGAACGCCAGCAA
AAATAGCTCCTGCTCCTCATCCACCTGTGGTGGCTTTTGCCTCGCGTCGCCCCAACCTCCCTGAGTCACG
GGGCCTGGCTGCGTCTGAGGAGACAGCTGCAGCTCCTTGTGCAGCTCCCCAGCCATTTTTAGAAGCACTT
TCCCCACCCCCCTCCCCCCCCCTCTTCCCAGCAATGTGTTGTGCCCGCACATTTTCCAGGATAAGGTTTC
CTCGGGGAGCTTGGCCCTGCAGCCTTTACCTCCTCCTCAGGCAACGACCCCGTCGATCCTCACTTTGTAG
TTCCTCTGTAGGCAAAGCAGTTGTGGAGTGGTGGGAGGAAAGAATGTCCCATGACTTGGCTTTCCTGATG
CCTTCTGGAGAAGAAAGGAAGGGCGAGCAAAATCCCTTTCGCGAAGGGCCTTTGCTGGCAGTTGGATGCT
TTCCCCCTTTCCTGCTTCCCTAGCCGGCCACGAGATGGTGCTGGGAAGCGAAAGGGTCGACACCAATAGA
AACTGGGCATGTGGAGACAGAGAAGACTCTTGGGTTTCTGATAGGCACTGACTCTCTCTGCCTATTGGTC
TATTTTCCCACCCTTAGGATCCATCTACCATCGATTGGCATGGCTCGAGGTTGGTATCAAGGTTACAAGA
CAGGTTTAAGGAGACCAATAGAAACTGGGCATGTGGAGACAGAGAAGACTCTTGGGTCTAGACTAGTCGA
GCTGCCCGAACAACTTCAGGGCCGCATCTCATTTGCCAGCAGGGGGGATGCAAAAAATCCCACCTATGGT
GCTGATGTTCAATGAATGCATTGGGTGCCCACTAGCCCAGTGACCCAGGGAAGGCTAGGAAAGCACTCCG
AGACAAAGTAGCACTTTTCAGAAGGAGAATAAGCCCTGGGCTTGGAGTCCTTGAGGAATCTGAGCAAGAT
TCCTCTGGTTAATGGTGCACAATATCTCTAAGCTAGAAGCTGAAGCTGGTTTGGGGACCAAATGTGTGAC
AAGCTGTGGGATTGTGTGGGGAAGAAGAAAAGATGAAGGAATGCATCGTAACTTACCTTGTTCTCATTTT
TCCCTCCTACAGAAAAAGAGGAGGGCAGCCACCGCCCGGCGGCAGCACCTGAAGAGTGCTATGCTCCAGC
AATCTTGTAGGTTCCAGGCTGCTGAGGACCTGCACCAGCCATGCAACTTTCTATTTTGTAACAATTTCTG
GTTACTGTTGCTGCAAAGCTCCATGTGACACAGTGTATGTAAAGTGTACATAAATTAATTTATTTTACCT
CGTTTTGTTTGTTTTTAAAACCAATGCCCTGTGGAAGGAAACATAAAACTTCAAGAAGCATTAAATCATC
AGTCATTCTGTCACACCCCTAATGCAGTTGTTTCTGTCATCATTTCCCTGGGCTCTTCCATCTCTCGCTG
ACCTGGGACTGGGTGCTGGGGCTGGGAGCAGGGGTTGGGGCTCTCCAGGGAGAGATGGCATGGGGAGAGT
GATGGGATACTGCTGGGGGGGGGGGACTCACCCTGCTGTGGGCTGCAGGAAGCCCATTGGTGCAGAGAGC
AGCCTGGGATGCCCATGACACGGGCACCCACTGCACCGTGTTTCTCCCATGCCCAGTAGGGAAAGGGTTA
CGAGCGCCGTTCATTCTCAGCTTGTGAAGGATTTTGTTGGGCTCAGCCTGCCAGAGCAGTAGCCAGGCAT
GCCTGTGCAGCTCCGAGCTGTGATGGACAGAGGCAAGGCTGCAGCTAGAGCGGCCGCCACCGCGGTGGAG
CTCCAATTCGCCCTATAGTGAGTCGTATTACAATTCACTGGCCGTCGTTTTACAACGTCGTGACTGGGAA
AACCCTGGCGTTACCCAACTTAATCGCCTTGCAGCACATCCCCCCTTCGCCAGCTGGCGTAATAGCGAAG
AGGCCCGCACCGATCGCCCTTCCCAACAGTTGCGTAGCCTGAATGGCGAATGGG
[124 nt withheld, positions 3065-3188]
C
[91 nt withheld, positions 3190-3280]
A
[49 nt withheld, positions 3282-3330]
CCTTTGACGTTGGAGTCCACGTTCTTT
[37 nt withheld, positions 3358-3394]
ACCCTATCTCGGTCTATTCTTTTGATTTATAAGGGATTTTGCCGATTTCGGCCTATTGGTTAAAAAATGA
GCTGATTTAACAAAAATTTAACGCGAATTTTAACAAAATATTAACGTTTACAATTTCAGGTGGCACTTTT
CGGGGAAATGTGCGCGGAACCCCTATTTGTTTATTTTTCTAAATACATTCAAATATGTATCCGCTCATGA
GACAATAACCCTGATAAATGCTTCAATAATATTGAAAAAGGAAGAGTATGAGTATTCAACATTTCCGTGT
CGCCCTTATTCCCTTTTTTGCGGCATTTTGCCTTCCTGTTTTTGCTCACCCAGAAACGCTGGTGAAAGTA
AAAGATGCTGAAGATCAGTTGGGTGCACGAGTGGGTTACATCGAACTGGATCTCAACAGCGGTAAGATCC
TTGAGAGTTTTCGCCCCGAAGAACGTTTTCCAATGATGAGCACTTTTAAAGTTCTGCTATGTGGCGCGGT
ATTATCCCGTATTGACGCCGGGCAAGAGCAACTCGGTCGCCGCATACACTATTCTCAGAATGACTTGGTT
GAGTACTCACCAGTCACAGAAAAGCATCTTACGGATGGCATGACAGTAAGAGAATTATGCAGTGCTGCCA
TAAGCATGAGTGATAACACTGCGGCCAACTTACTTCTGACAACGATCGGAGGACCGAAGGAGCTAACCGC
TTTTTTTCACAACATGGGGGATCATGTAACTCGCCTTGATCGTTGGGAACCGGAGCTGAATGAAGCCATA
CCAAACGACGAGCGTGACACCACGATGCCTGTAGCAATGGCAACAACGTTGCGCAAACTATTAACTGGCG
AACTACTTACTCTAGCTTCCCGGCAACAATTAATAGACTGGATGGAGGCGGATAAAGTTGCAGGACCACT
TCTGCGCTCGGCCCTTCCGGCTGGCTGGTTTATTGCTGATAAATCTGGAGCCGGTGAGCGTGGGTCTCGC
GGTATCATTGCAGCACTGGGGCCAGATGGTAAGCCCTCCCGTATCGTAGTTATCTACACGACGGGCAGTC
AGGCAACTATGGATGAACGAAATAGACAGATCGCTGAGATAGGTGCCTCACTGATTAAGCATTGGTAACT
GTCAGACCAAGTTTACTCATATATACTTTAGATTGATTTAAAACTTCATTTTTAATTTAAAAGGATCTAG
GTGAAGATCCTTTTTGATAATCTCATGACCAAAATCCCTTAACGTGAGTTTTCGTTCCACTGAGCGTCAG
ACCCCGTAGAAAAGATCAAAGGATCTTCTTGAGATCCTTTTTTTCTGCGCGTAATCTGCTGCTTGCAAAC
AAAAAAACCACCGCTACCAGCGGTGGTTTGTTTGCCGGATCAAGAGCTACCAACTCTTTTTCCGAAGGTA
ACTGGCTTCAGCAGAGCGCAGATACCAAATACTGTCCTTCTAGTGTAGCCGTAGTTAGGCCACCACTTCA
AGAACTCTGTAGCACCGCCTACATACCTCGCTCTGCTAATCCTGTTACCAGTGGCTGCTGCCAGTGGCGA
TAAGTCGTGTCTTACCGGGTTGGACTCAAGACGATAGTTACCGGATAAGGCGCAGCGGTCGGGCTGAACG
GGGGGTTCGTGCACACAGCCCAGCTTGGAGCGAACGACCTACACCGAACTGAGATACCTACAGCGTGAGC
ATTGAGAAAGCGCCACGCTTCCCGAAGGGAGAAAGGCGGACAGGTATCCGGTAAGCGGCAGGGTCGGAAC
AGGAGAGCGCACGAGGGAGCTTCCAGGGGGGAACGCCTGGTATCTTTATAGTCCTGTCGGGTTTCGCCAC
CTCTGACTTGAGCGTCGATTTTTGTGATGCTCGTCAGGGGGGCCGAGCCTATGGAAAAACGCCAGCAACG
CGGCCTTTTTACGGTTCCTGGCCTTTTGCTGGCCTTTTGCTCACATGTTCTTTCCTGCGTTATCCCCTGA
TTCTGTGGATAACCGTATTACCGCCTTTGAGTGAGCTGATACCGCTCGCCGCAGCCGAACGACCGAGCGC
AGCGAGTCAGTGAGCGAGGAAGCGGAAGAGCGCCCAATACGCAAACCGCCTCTCCCCGCGCGTTGGCCGA
TTCATTAATGCAGCTGGCACGACAGGTTTCCCGACTGGAAAGCGGGCAGTGAGCGCAACGCAATTAATGT
GAGTTACCTCACTCATTAGGCACCCCAGGCTTTACACTTTATGCTTCCGGCTCCTATGTTGTGTGGAATT
GTGAGCGGATAACAATTTCACACAGGAAACAGCTATGACCATGATTACGCCAAGCTCGGAATTAACCCTC
ACTAAAGGGAACAAAAGCTG
