>Addgene plasmid #80169 | RHCglo | addgene partial sequence | sequence record 156891 | T7 5'-TAATACGACTCACTATAGGG-3'
GCGGCCGCTCTAGCTGCAGCCTTGCCTCTGTCCATCACAGCTCGGAGCTGCACAGGCATGCCTGGCTACT
GCTCTGGCAGGCTGAGCCCAACAAAATCCTTCACAAGCTGAGAATGAACGGCGCTCGTAACCCTTTCCCT
ACTGGGCATGGGAGAAACACGGTGCAGTGGGTGCCCGTGTCATGGGCATCCCAGGCTGCTCTCTGCACCA
ATGGGCTTCCTGCAGCCCACAGCAGGGTGAGTCCCCCCCCCCCCAGCAGTATCCCATCACTCTCCCCATG
CCATCTCTCCCTGGAGAGCCCCAACCCCTGCTCCCAGCCCCAGCACCCAGTCCCAGGTCAGCGAGAGATG
GAAGAGCCCAGGGAAATGATGACAGAAACAACTGCATTAGGGGTGTGACAGAATGACTGATGATTTAATG
CTTCTTGAAGTTTTATGTTTCCTTCCACAGGGCATTGGTTTTAAAAACAAACAAAACGAGGTAAAATAAA
TTAATTTATGTACACTTTACATACACTGTGTCACATGGAGCTTTGCAGCAACAGTAACCAGAAATTGTTA
CAAAATAGAAAGTTGCATGGCTGGTGCAGGTCCTCAGCAGCCTGGAACCTACAAGATTGCTGGAGCATAG
CACTCTTCAGGTGCTGCCGCCGGGCGGTGGCTGCCCTCCTCTTTTTCTGTAGGAGGGAAAAATGAGAACA
AGGTAAGTTACGATGCATTCCTTCATCTTTTCTTCTTCCCCACACAATCCCACAGCTTGTCACACATTTG
GTCCCCAAACCAGCTTCAGCTT
