>Addgene plasmid #80169 | RHCglo | addgene partial sequence | sequence record 156892 | pREP-F 5'-GCTCGATACAATAAACGCC-3'
TCCAAGCTCCGGACTCGGGTGAGCCCTTATGCATGTCTCTTACTGACCAGCTTGCTCTTACCGGGGTTGC
AGGGAGGCAGATTTGCTCACCTGAATGTTGGGGAGGTAAATGCTTGGAGAGATGGGGGTGCTGATAAATC
CATCTCTGTCCTATGCCGGTCAGAGGGTCTGTGCATCGGGAGCTCTCCCTCTTCCTTTCCCAGCTGCCTT
CTTTGCCTTTGGTTTCATCCTCACTTGGTTTTATGCTCTGCCTTCGTCTCCCTAACTCCTCCCTAGTAGG
AAAAAGCATCCTCCGCTGTGGCACCTTGCAATTCTCCCCATCTGCACCCCTCCCTCTGCCTGCTGCGTGC
AGCCCCTTCCTCCCCAGGTTGCCCCTCAGCACCTGAGTTTCCGTAACTCAAGGACTGGAGCCCCTGTTAC
TGACCATACCCCGCTATGGGGCTGATCTGGCATTGCTCCCCCACGCCTTTTGCGCTTTCAGTGAGGGTGC
ACGGATATGGGAACGCCAGCAAAAATAGCTCCTGCTCCTCATCCACCTGTGGTGGCTTTTGCCTCGCGTC
GCCCCAACCTCCCTGAGTCACGGGGCCTGGCTGCGTCTGAGGAGACAGCTGCAGCTCCTTGTGCAGCTCC
CCAGCCATTTTTAGAAGCACTTTCCCCACCCCCCTCCCCCCCCCTCTTCCCAGCAATGTGTTGTGCCCGC
ACATTTTCCAGGATAAGGTTTCCTCGGGGAGCTTGGCCCTGCAGCCTTTACCTCCTCCTCAGGCAACGAC
CCCGTCGATCCTCACTT
